>Addgene plasmid #43905 | pFS337-USP44-FLAG | addgene partial sequence | sequence record 61815 | hUSP44-R 5'-ccaatgcaacaggatgactg-3'
GCTCTTCAATATATCTTCCACAGGCAACATGGGAGCAGCTAAGGCAAGCCCAAATGGACTCGGTCGTGTT
GCAGTCCACACAGTGCCATTTCTGAGGGTTGAGGCTGGAATGGTCTTGAGCAAGCTGCAGCTGCCCAACA
TGTTTGCACGTATCCATTGCTAGCATGGTGGGCGCGCCAACTTTTTTGTACAAACTTGTTGATGGGTACC
AGCTGCAGATCTCGAGCTCGGATCCCATGGGCATATGCTTGTCATCGTCATCCTTGTAGTCCATGGTGGC
TAGCACGCCCGATGGTGGGACGGTATGAATAATCCGGAATATTTATAGGTTTTTTTATTACAAAACTGTT
ACGAAAACAGTAAAATACTTATTTATTTGCGAGATGGTTATCATTTTAATTATCTCCATGATATCAAGCC
ACACTGGACACGAAAAAGTCGAAGGCACTCGCTTCGATCAATGGACAAAGAATCAATCGTTCGTAGGCAA
CAGAATGTCGGAAAGTTTGCATTGGATGCGCGGCGGGTCCAACTTGCCGCAAAACTGCGGCGAGTTCAAC
GTGGTGTCCAGCCTGTTGATGTGCAACAATACGATAATGAAAAATTGATAACGCTTGCACGATTGCAAAC
ATGCACGCTCGGTTGAATAAAAGCTCGCATCGTCGTCGTAAAATTAGTTGTATCAAAGAGCAGCTGCAAT
TAGAATCACTGCTAAAAATGATAGATCCCGTCGTTTTACAACGTCGTGACTGGGAAAACCCTGGCGTTAC
CCAACTTAATCGCCTTGCAGCACATCCCCCCTTTCGCCAGCTGGCGTAATAGCGAAGAGGCCCGCACCGA
TCGCCCTTCCAACAGTTGCGCAGCCTGAATGGCGAATGGGCTTTTTTGCCTGGTTTCCGGCACCAGAAGC
CGGTGCCCGAAAGCTGGCTGGA
