>Addgene plasmid #43905 | pFS337-USP44-FLAG | addgene partial sequence | sequence record 64080 | polyhedrin_fwd_primer
GTTTCGTAACAGTTTTGTAATAAAAAAACCTATAAATATTCCGGATTATTCATACCGTCCCACCATCGGG
CGTGCTAGCCACCATGGACTACAAGGATGACGATGACAAGCATATGCCCATGGGATCCGAGCTCGAGATC
TGCAGCTGGTACCCATCAACAAGTTTGTACAAAAAAGTTGGCGCGCCCACCATGCTAGCAATGGATACGT
GCAAACATGTTGGGCAGCTGCAGCTTGCTCAAGACCATTCCAGCCTCAACCCTCAGAAATGGCACTGTGT
GGACTGCAACACGACCGAGTCCATTTGGGCTTGCCTTAGCTGCTCCCATGTTGCCTGTGGAAGATATATT
GAAGAGCATGCACTCAAGCACTTTCAAGAAAGCAGTCATCCTGTTGCATTGGAGGTGAATGAGATGTACG
TTTTTTGTTACCTTTGTGATGATTATGTTCTGAATGATAACGCAACTGGAGACCTGAAGTTACTACGACG
TACATTAAGTGCCATCAAAAGTCAAAATTATCACTGCACAACTCGTAGTGGGAGGTTTTTACGGTCCATG
GGTACAGGTGATGATTCTTATTTCTTACATGACGGTGCCCAATCTCTGCTTCAAAGTGAAGATCAACTGT
ATACTGCTCTTTGGCACAGGAGAAGGATACTAATGGGTAAAATCTTTCGAACATGGTTTGAACAATCACC
CATTGGAAGAAAAAAGCAAGAAGAACCATTTCAGGAAAAAATAGTAGTAAAAA
