[The description below was written by a language model from this plasmid's Addgene catalogue record.]
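Description:
pFS337-USP44-FLAG is an insect-cell expression plasmid for baculoviral production of human USP44, built on a backbone recorded as p332 (about 9.7 kb without the insert). It is maintained in E. coli as a high-copy plasmid under ampicillin selection. The record does not name the origin of replication, and no feature table is available, so the individual backbone elements cannot be listed.

The payload is the human USP44 open reading frame, which encodes a ubiquitin-specific protease (deubiquitinating enzyme). It was introduced by Gateway recombinational cloning, so the coding sequence was presumably transferred from an entry clone into a destination version of the backbone and is likely flanked by att recombination scars. A FLAG epitope supplied by the backbone is fused to the N terminus of the protein, despite the order of terms in the plasmid name. This tag allows detection with anti-FLAG antibodies and affinity purification of the recombinant protein. The promoter driving expression is not stated. Baculoviral vectors commonly use strong late viral promoters such as polyhedrin or p10, but which one applies here cannot be confirmed. The record also does not say how recombinant baculovirus is generated from this plasmid.

The associated study concerns the control of anaphase initiation by opposing ubiquitination and deubiquitination activities. This is consistent with using the construct to produce FLAG-tagged USP44 in insect cells for biochemical work such as purification and in vitro deubiquitination assays, although the record does not spell out the specific application.
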