Addgene plasmid #43905: pFS337-USP44-FLAG
Depositing lab: Stephen Elledge. Depositing organization: Harvard Medical School. Publication: Anaphase initiation is regulated by antagonistic ubiquitination and deubiquitination activities. Stegmeier F, Rape M, Draviam VM, Nalepa G, Sowa ME, Ang XL, McDonald ER 3rd, Li MZ, Hannon GJ, Sorger PK, Kirschner MW, Harper JW, Elledge SJ. Nature. 2007 Apr 19;446(7138):876-81. 10.1038/nature05694 PubMed 17443180.
Backbone
  Vector backbone: p332
  Backbone size w/o insert (bp): 9692
  Vector type: Insect Expression ; baculoviral expression
Growth in bacteria
  Bacterial resistance: Ampicillin, 100 μg/mL
  Growth temperature: 37°C
  Growth strain: Stbl3
  Copy number: High Copy
Gene/Insert
  Gene/Insert name: USP44 (alt name: HGNC:20064)
  Species: H. sapiens (human)
  Entrez Gene: USP44
  Tag / fusion protein: FLAG (N terminal on backbone)
  Cloning method: Gateway Cloning
  Sequencing primers: 5′ GGCACCTCGATTAGTTCTCGAGC; 3′ AATCCAGAGGTTGATTATCG
Terms and licenses: Academic/Nonprofit Terms; Industry Terms: Not Available to Industry
How to cite: pFS337-USP44-FLAG was a gift from Stephen Elledge (Addgene plasmid # 43905 ; http://n2t.net/addgene:43905 ; RRID:Addgene_43905)
